Addgene plasmid #14345: pAG425GAL-EYFP-ccdB
Purpose: (Empty Backbone)
Depositing lab: Susan Lindquist. Depositing organization: Whitehead Institute for Biomedical Research. Publication: A suite of Gateway cloning vectors for high-throughput genetic analysis in Saccharomyces cerevisiae. Alberti S, Gitler AD, Lindquist S. Yeast. 2007 Oct . 24(10):913-9. 10.1002/yea.1502 PubMed 17583893.
Backbone
  Vector backbone: pRS425
  Vector type: Yeast Expression ; Gateway Destination
  Selectable markers: LEU2
Growth in bacteria
  Bacterial resistance: Chloramphenicol and Ampicillin, 25 & 100 μg/mL
  Growth temperature: 37°C
  Growth strain: ccdB Survival
  Growth instructions: DB3.1, ccdB Survival
  Copy number: Unknown
Gene/Insert
  Gene/Insert name: None
  Tag / fusion protein: EYFP (N terminal on backbone)
  Cloning method: Gateway Cloning
  Sequencing primers: 5′ EGFP-C
Terms and licenses: Academic/Nonprofit Terms; Industry Terms: Not Available to Industry
Depositor comments: Type of plasmid: 2-micron. This plasmid contains the Gateway technology from Invitrogen; Invitrogen requires purchasing of Gateway Clonase for carrying out the Gateway recombinational cloning reaction http://www.invitrogen.com Please note that the full plasmid sequence is provided as a reference only, and may not match the exact sequence of the plasmid.
How to cite: pAG425GAL-EYFP-ccdB was a gift from Susan Lindquist (Addgene plasmid # 14345 ; http://n2t.net/addgene:14345 ; RRID:Addgene_14345)
