[The description below was written by a language model from this plasmid's Addgene catalogue record and pLannotate feature annotations shown in this document.]
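Description:
pAG425GAL-EYFP-ccdB is an empty Gateway destination vector for galactose-inducible expression of N-terminally EYFP-tagged proteins in Saccharomyces cerevisiae. It is built on the pRS425 backbone, a yeast–E. coli shuttle plasmid of about 9.95 kb that carries the 2μ origin for episomal, multicopy maintenance in yeast and the LEU2 gene with its own promoter for selection in leucine auxotrophs. For propagation in bacteria it has a high-copy ColE1/pUC-type origin and an ampicillin resistance gene. An f1 origin, flanking T3 and T7 promoters, and lac/lacZα remnants are left over from the pBluescript-derived parent.

The expression unit consists of the Gal4-regulated GAL1 promoter, followed by the EYFP coding sequence, the Gateway cassette and the CYC1 transcription terminator. The cassette is bounded by attR1 and attR2 and contains a chloramphenicol acetyltransferase gene and the ccdB toxin gene. In an LR recombination reaction with an attL-flanked entry clone, the cassette is exchanged for the gene of interest, which then lies downstream of EYFP and, if in frame, is expressed as an EYFP fusion. Because CcdB poisons DNA gyrase in ordinary E. coli strains, unrecombined vector is counterselected after the reaction. The empty vector must therefore be maintained in a ccdB-tolerant strain, with chloramphenicol plus ampicillin selection. The record lists no insert.

The plasmid belongs to a suite of yeast Gateway vectors designed for high-throughput genetic analysis. It is suited to inducible overexpression and fluorescence-based localisation or expression studies of cloned open reading frames. The depositor notes that the full sequence is provided as a reference only and may not match the physical plasmid exactly.
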