Features (pLannotate 1.2.2; 30 found; start..end, strand, type, name):
     69..1411    +  rep_origin     2μ ori: yeast 2μ plasmid origin of replication
   1438..1542    +  promoter       AmpR promoter: bla
   1543..2403    +  CDS            AmpR: β-lactamase; bla; confers resistance to ampicillin, carbenicillin, and related antibiotics
   2574..3162    +  rep_origin     ori: high-copy-number ColE1/pMB1/pBR322/pUC origin of replication
   3345..3437    +  CDS            lacI (fragment): lac repressor; lacI; The lac repressor binds to the lac operator to inhibit transcription in E. coli. This inhibition can be relieved by adding lactose or isopropyl-β-D-thiogalactopyranoside (IPTG).
   3450..3471    +  protein_bind   CAP binding site: CAP binding activates transcription in the presence of cAMP. E. coli catabolite activator protein
   3486..3516    +  promoter       lac promoter: promoter for the E. coli lac operon
   3524..3540    +  protein_bind   lac operator: The lac repressor binds to the lac operator to inhibit transcription in E. coli. This inhibition can be relieved by adding lactose or isopropyl-β-D-thiogalactopyranoside (IPTG). lac repressor encoded by lacI
   3585..3603    +  promoter       T3 promoter: promoter for bacteriophage T3 RNA polymerase
   3627..4068    +  promoter       GAL1 promoter: S. cerevisiae GAL1; inducible promoter, regulated by Gal4
   4083..4106    +  misc_feature   MCS (fragment): pBluescript multiple cloning site
   4112..4828    +  CDS            EYFP: EYFP is a basic (constitutively fluorescent) green/yellow fluorescent protein published in 1996, derived from Aequorea victoria. It is reported to be a very rapidly-maturing weak dimer with high acid sensitivity.
   4853..4977    +  protein_bind   attR1: mutant version of attR; recombination site for the Gateway® LR reaction LR Clonase™
   5002..5032    +  promoter       lac UV5 promoter: E. coli lac promoter with an "up" mutation
   5056..5085    +  promoter       cat promoter (fragment): promoter of the E. coli cat gene encoding chloramphenicol acetyltransferase
   5086..5745    +  CDS            CmR: chloramphenicol acetyltransferase; cat; confers resistance to chloramphenicol
   5927..6085    +  CDS            ccdA (fragment): CCDA_ECO57 - Also known as H, letA. Experimental evidence at protein level: Swiss-Prot protein existence level 1. Antitoxin component of a type II toxin-antitoxin (TA) system which inhibits the post-segregational killing (PSK) of plasmid-free cells, also referred to as a plasmid addiction system. Binds to and blocks the activity of CcdB; will also remove bound CcdB protein from the CcdB-GyrA complex by forming a CcdA-CcdB complex, a process termed rejuvenation. Functions as a transcriptional corepressor for the ccdAB operon, repression also requires CcdB (By similarity). From Escherichia coli
   6090..6392    +  CDS            ccdB: CCDB_ECOLI - Also known as G, letB, letD. Experimental evidence at protein level: Swiss-Prot protein existence level 1. Toxic component of a type II toxin-antitoxin (TA) system, functioning in plasmid maintainence. Responsible for the post- segregational killing (PSK) of plasmid-free cells, also referred to as a plasmid addiction system. Half-life of over 2 hours. Cell killing by CcdB is accompanied by filamentation, defects in chromosome and plasmid segregation, defects in cell division, formation of anucleate cells, decreased DNA synthesis and plasmid loss. Interferes with the activity of DN
   6436..6560    -  protein_bind   attR2: mutant version of attR; recombination site for the Gateway® LR reaction LR Clonase™
   6567..6814    +  terminator     CYC1 terminator: S. cerevisiae CYC1; transcription terminator for CYC1
   6833..6851    -  promoter       T7 promoter: promoter for bacteriophage T7 RNA polymerase
   6859..7014    +  CDS            lacZα (fragment): LacZα fragment of β-galactosidase; lacZ fragment
   7022..7477    +  rep_origin     f1 ori (sequence partly withheld): f1 bacteriophage origin of replication; arrow indicates direction of (+) strand synthesis
   7478..7530    -  misc_feature   bom (fragment): basis of mobility region from pBR322
   7560..7637    +  CDS            YO192_YEAST (fragment): Experimental evidence at protein level: Swiss-Prot protein existence level 1. From Saccharomyces cerevisiae (strain ATCC 204508 / S288c) (Baker's yeast).
   7777..8181    +  promoter       LEU2 promoter: S. cerevisiae LEU2
   8194..9288    +  CDS            LEU2: 3-isopropylmalate dehydrogenase, required for leucine biosynthesis; S. cerevisiae LEU2; yeast auxotrophic marker
   9650..9751    -  CDS            NFS1 (fragment): NFS1_YEAST - Also known as SPL1 From Saccharomyces cerevisiae (strain ATCC 204508 / S288c) (Baker's yeast).
   9764..9814    -  misc_feature   bom (fragment): basis of mobility region from pBR322
   9916..1       -  CDS            rop (fragment) (across the origin): Rop protein, which maintains plasmids at low copy number; rop
>Addgene plasmid #14345 | pAG425GAL-EYFP-ccdB | depositor full sequence | sequence record 8008 | Author sequence
GACGAAAGGGCCTCGTGATACGCCTATTTTTATAGGTTAATGTCATGATAATAATGGTTTCTTAGTATGA
TCCAATATCAAAGGAAATGATAGCATTGAAGGATGAGACTAATCCAATTGAGGAGTGGCAGCATATAGAA
CAGCTAAAGGGTAGTGCTGAAGGAAGCATACGATACCCCGCATGGAATGGGATAATATCACAGGAGGTAC
TAGACTACCTTTCATCCTACATAAATAGACGCATATAAGTACGCATTTAAGCATAAACACGCACTATGCC
GTTCTTCTCATGTATATATATATACAGGCAACACGCAGATATAGGTGCGACGTGAACAGTGAGCTGTATG
TGCGCAGCTCGCGTTGCATTTTCGGAAGCGCTCGTTTTCGGAAACGCTTTGAAGTTCCTATTCCGAAGTT
CCTATTCTCTAGAAAGTATAGGAACTTCAGAGCGCTTTTGAAAACCAAAAGCGCTCTGAAGACGCACTTT
CAAAAAACCAAAAACGCACCGGACTGTAACGAGCTACTAAAATATTGCGAATACCGCTTCCACAAACATT
GCTCAAAAGTATCTCTTTGCTATATATCTCTGTGCTATATCCCTATATAACCTACCCATCCACCTTTCGC
TCCTTGAACTTGCATCTAAACTCGACCTCTACATTTTTTATGTTTATCTCTAGTATTACTCTTTAGACAA
AAAAATTGTAGTAAGAACTATTCATAGAGTGAATCGAAAACAATACGAAAATGTAAACATTTCCTATACG
TAGTATATAGAGACAAAATAGAAGAAACCGTTCATAATTTTCTGACCAATGAAGAATCATCAACGCTATC
ACTTTCTGTTCACAAAGTATGCGCAATCCACATCGGTATAGAATATAATCGGGGATGCCTTTATCTTGAA
AAAATGCACCCGCAGCTTCGCTAGTAATCAGTAAACGCGGGAAGTGGAGTCAGGCTTTTTTTATGGAAGA
GAAAATAGACACCAAAGTAGCCTTCTTCTAACCTTAACGGACCTACAGTGCAAAAAGTTATCAAGAGACT
GCATTATAGAGCGCACAAAGGAGAAAAAAAGTAATCTAAGATGCTTTGTTAGAAAAATAGCGCTCTCGGG
ATGCATTTTTGTAGAACAAAAAAGAAGTATAGATTCTTTGTTGGTAAAATAGCGCTCTCGCGTTGCATTT
CTGTTCTGTAAAAATGCAGCTCAGATTCTTTGTTTGAAAAATTAGCGCTCTCGCGTTGCATTTTTGTTTT
ACAAAAATGAAGCACAGATTCTTCGTTGGTAAAATAGCGCTTTCGCGTTGCATTTCTGTTCTGTAAAAAT
GCAGCTCAGATTCTTTGTTTGAAAAATTAGCGCTCTCGCGTTGCATTTTTGTTCTACAAAATGAAGCACA
GATGCTTCGTTCAGGTGGCACTTTTCGGGGAAATGTGCGCGGAACCCCTATTTGTTTATTTTTCTAAATA
CATTCAAATATGTATCCGCTCATGAGACAATAACCCTGATAAATGCTTCAATAATATTGAAAAAGGAAGA
GTATGAGTATTCAACATTTCCGTGTCGCCCTTATTCCCTTTTTTGCGGCATTTTGCCTTCCTGTTTTTGC
TCACCCAGAAACGCTGGTGAAAGTAAAAGATGCTGAAGATCAGTTGGGTGCACGAGTGGGTTACATCGAA
CTGGATCTCAACAGCGGTAAGATCCTTGAGAGTTTTCGCCCCGAAGAACGTTTTCCAATGATGAGCACTT
TTAAAGTTCTGCTATGTGGCGCGGTATTATCCCGTATTGACGCCGGGCAAGAGCAACTCGGTCGCCGCAT
ACACTATTCTCAGAATGACTTGGTTGAGTACTCACCAGTCACAGAAAAGCATCTTACGGATGGCATGACA
GTAAGAGAATTATGCAGTGCTGCCATAACCATGAGTGATAACACTGCGGCCAACTTACTTCTGACAACGA
TCGGAGGACCGAAGGAGCTAACCGCTTTTTTGCACAACATGGGGGATCATGTAACTCGCCTTGATCGTTG
GGAACCGGAGCTGAATGAAGCCATACCAAACGACGAGCGTGACACCACGATGCCTGTAGCAATGGCAACA
ACGTTGCGCAAACTATTAACTGGCGAACTACTTACTCTAGCTTCCCGGCAACAATTAATAGACTGGATGG
AGGCGGATAAAGTTGCAGGACCACTTCTGCGCTCGGCCCTTCCGGCTGGCTGGTTTATTGCTGATAAATC
TGGAGCCGGTGAGCGTGGGTCTCGCGGTATCATTGCAGCACTGGGGCCAGATGGTAAGCCCTCCCGTATC
GTAGTTATCTACACGACGGGGAGTCAGGCAACTATGGATGAACGAAATAGACAGATCGCTGAGATAGGTG
CCTCACTGATTAAGCATTGGTAACTGTCAGACCAAGTTTACTCATATATACTTTAGATTGATTTAAAACT
TCATTTTTAATTTAAAAGGATCTAGGTGAAGATCCTTTTTGATAATCTCATGACCAAAATCCCTTAACGT
GAGTTTTCGTTCCACTGAGCGTCAGACCCCGTAGAAAAGATCAAAGGATCTTCTTGAGATCCTTTTTTTC
TGCGCGTAATCTGCTGCTTGCAAACAAAAAAACCACCGCTACCAGCGGTGGTTTGTTTGCCGGATCAAGA
GCTACCAACTCTTTTTCCGAAGGTAACTGGCTTCAGCAGAGCGCAGATACCAAATACTGTCCTTCTAGTG
TAGCCGTAGTTAGGCCACCACTTCAAGAACTCTGTAGCACCGCCTACATACCTCGCTCTGCTAATCCTGT
TACCAGTGGCTGCTGCCAGTGGCGATAAGTCGTGTCTTACCGGGTTGGACTCAAGACGATAGTTACCGGA
TAAGGCGCAGCGGTCGGGCTGAACGGGGGGTTCGTGCACACAGCCCAGCTTGGAGCGAACGACCTACACC
GAACTGAGATACCTACAGCGTGAGCTATGAGAAAGCGCCACGCTTCCCGAAGGGAGAAAGGCGGACAGGT
ATCCGGTAAGCGGCAGGGTCGGAACAGGAGAGCGCACGAGGGAGCTTCCAGGGGGAAACGCCTGGTATCT
TTATAGTCCTGTCGGGTTTCGCCACCTCTGACTTGAGCGTCGATTTTTGTGATGCTCGTCAGGGGGGCGG
AGCCTATGGAAAAACGCCAGCAACGCGGCCTTTTTACGGTTCCTGGCCTTTTGCTGGCCTTTTGCTCACA
TGTTCTTTCCTGCGTTATCCCCTGATTCTGTGGATAACCGTATTACCGCCTTTGAGTGAGCTGATACCGC
TCGCCGCAGCCGAACGACCGAGCGCAGCGAGTCAGTGAGCGAGGAAGCGGAAGAGCGCCCAATACGCAAA
CCGCCTCTCCCCGCGCGTTGGCCGATTCATTAATGCAGCTGGCACGACAGGTTTCCCGACTGGAAAGCGG
GCAGTGAGCGCAACGCAATTAATGTGAGTTACCTCACTCATTAGGCACCCCAGGCTTTACACTTTATGCT
TCCGGCTCCTATGTTGTGTGGAATTGTGAGCGGATAACAATTTCACACAGGAAACAGCTATGACCATGAT
TACGCCAAGCGCGCAATTAACCCTCACTAAAGGGAACAAAAGCTGGAGCTCTAGTACGGATTAGAAGCCG
CCGAGCGGGCGACAGCCCTCCGACGGAAGACTCTCCTCCGTGCGTCCTCGTCTTCACCGGTCGCGTTCCT
GAAACGCAGATGTGCCTCGCGCCGCACTGCTCCGAACAATAAAGATTCTACAATACTAGCTTTTATGGTT
ATGAAGAGGAAAAATTGGCAGTAACCTGGCCCCACAAACCTTCAAATTAACGAATCAAATTAACAACCAT
AGGATGATAATGCGATTAGTTTTTTAGCCTTATTTCTGGGGTAATTAATCAGCGAAGCGATGATTTTTGA
TCTATTAACAGATATATAAATGGAAAAGCTGCATAACCACTTTAACTAATACTTTCAACATTTTCAGTTT
GTATTACTTCTTATTCAAATGTCATAAAAGTATCAACAAAAAATTGTTAATATACCTCTATACTTTAACG
TCAAGGAGAAAAAACCCCGGATTCTAGAACTAGTGGATCCCCCGGGACAAAATGGTGAGCAAGGGCGAGG
AGCTGTTCACCGGGGTGGTGCCCATCCTGGTCGAGCTGGACGGCGACGTAAACGGCCACAAGTTCAGCGT
GTCCGGCGAGGGCGAGGGCGATGCCACCTACGGCAAGCTGACCCTGAAGTTCATCTGCACCACCGGCAAG
CTGCCCGTGCCCTGGCCCACCCTCGTGACCACCTTCGGCTACGGCCTGCAGTGCTTCGCCCGCTACCCCG
ACCACATGAAGCAGCACGACTTCTTCAAGTCCGCCATGCCCGAAGGCTACGTCCAGGAGCGCACCATCTT
CTTCAAGGACGACGGCAACTACAAGACCCGCGCCGAGGTGAAGTTCGAGGGCGACACCCTGGTGAACCGC
ATCGAGCTGAAGGGCATCGACTTCAAGGAGGACGGCAACATCCTGGGGCACAAGCTGGAGTACAACTACA
ACAGCCACAACGTCTATATCATGGCCGACAAGCAGAAGAACGGCATCAAGGTGAACTTCAAGATCCGCCA
CAACATCGAGGACGGCAGCGTGCAGCTCGCCGACCACTACCAGCAGAACACCCCCATCGGCGACGGCCCC
GTGCTGCTGCCCGACAACCACTACCTGAGCTACCAGTCCGCCCTGAGCAAAGACCCCAACGAGAAGCGCG
ATCACATGGTCCTGCTGGAGTTCGTGACCGCCGCCGGGATCACTCTCGGCATGGACGAGCTGTACAAGGG
TGGACCAGGTGGTGGACATCAAACAAGTTTGTACAAAAAAGCTGAACGAGAAACGTAAAATGATATAAAT
ATCAATATATTAAATTAGATTTTGCATAAAAAACAGACTACATAATACTGTAAAACACAACATATCCAGT
CACTATGGCGGCCGCATTAGGCACCCCAGGCTTTACACTTTATGCTTCCGGCTCGTATAATGTGTGGATT
TTGAGTTAGGATCCGTCGAGATTTTCAGGAGCTAAGGAAGCTAAAATGGAGAAAAAAATCACTGGATATA
CCACCGTTGATATATCCCAATGGCATCGTAAAGAACATTTTGAGGCATTTCAGTCAGTTGCTCAATGTAC
CTATAACCAGACCGTTCAGCTGGATATTACGGCCTTTTTAAAGACCGTAAAGAAAAATAAGCACAAGTTT
TATCCGGCCTTTATTCACATTCTTGCCCGCCTGATGAATGCTCATCCGGAATTCCGTATGGCAATGAAAG
ACGGTGAGCTGGTGATATGGGATAGTGTTCACCCTTGTTACACCGTTTTCCATGAGCAAACTGAAACGTT
TTCATCGCTCTGGAGTGAATACCACGACGATTTCCGGCAGTTTCTACACATATATTCGCAAGATGTGGCG
TGTTACGGTGAAAACCTGGCCTATTTCCCTAAAGGGTTTATTGAGAATATGTTTTTCGTCTCAGCCAATC
CCTGGGTGAGTTTCACCAGTTTTGATTTAAACGTGGCCAATATGGACAACTTCTTCGCCCCCGTTTTCAC
CATGGGCAAATATTATACGCAAGGCGACAAGGTGCTGATGCCGCTGGCGATTCAGGTTCATCATGCCGTC
TGTGATGGCTTCCATGTCGGCAGAATGCTTAATGAATTACAACAGTACTGCGATGAGTGGCAGGGCGGGG
CGTAAACGCCGCGTGGATCCGGCTTACTAAAAGCCAGATAACAGTATGCGTATTTGCGCGCTGATTTTTG
CGGTATAAGAATATATACTGATATGTATACCCGAAGTATGTCAAAAAGAGGTATGCTATGAAGCAGCGTA
TTACAGTGACAGTTGACAGCGACAGCTATCAGTTGCTCAAGGCATATATGATGTCAATATCTCCGGTCTG
GTAAGCACAACCATGCAGAATGAAGCCCGTCGTCTGCGTGCCGAACGCTGGAAAGCGGAAAATCAGGAAG
GGATGGCTGAGGTCGCCCGGTTTATTGAAATGAACGGCTCTTTTGCTGACGAGAACAGGGGCTGGTGAAA
TGCAGTTTAAGGTTTACACCTATAAAAGAGAGAGCCGTTATCGTCTGTTTGTGGATGTACAGAGTGATAT
TATTGACACGCCCGGGCGACGGATGGTGATCCCCCTGGCCAGTGCACGTCTGCTGTCAGATAAAGTCTCC
CGTGAACTTTACCCGGTGGTGCATATCGGGGATGAAAGCTGGCGCATGATGACCACCGATATGGCCAGTG
TGCCGGTCTCCGTTATCGGGGAAGAAGTGGCTGATCTCAGCCACCGCGAAAATGACATCAAAAACGCCAT
TAACCTGATGTTCTGGGGAATATAAATGTCAGGCTCCCTTATACACAGCCAGTCTGCAGGTCGACCATAG
TGACTGGATATGTTGTGTTTTACAGTATTATGTAGTCTGTTTTTTATGCAAAATCTAATTTAATATATTG
ATATTTATATCATTTTACGTTTCTCGTTCAGCTTTCTTGTACAAAGTGGTTCGATGTCATGTAATTAGTT
ATGTCACGCTTACATTCACGCCCTCCCCCCACATCCGCTCTAACCGAAAAGGAAGGAGTTAGACAACCTG
AAGTCTAGGTCCCTATTTATTTTTTTATAGTTATGTTAGTATTAAGAACGTTATTTATATTTCAAATTTT
TCTTTTTTTTCTGTACAGACGCGTGTACGCATGTAACATTATACTGAAAACCTTGCTTGAGAAGGTTTTG
GGACGCTCGAAGGCTTTAATTTGCGGCCGGTACCCAATTCGCCCTATAGTGAGTCGTATTACGCGCGCTC
ACTGGCCGTCGTTTTACAACGTCGTGACTGGGAAAACCCTGGCGTTACCCAACTTAATCGCCTTGCAGCA
CATCCCCCTTTCGCCAGCTGGCGTAATAGCGAAGAGGCCCGCACCGATCGCCCTTCCCAACAGTTGCGCA
GCCTGAATGGCGAATGGCGCG
[124 nt withheld, positions 7022-7145]
C
[91 nt withheld, positions 7147-7237]
A
[49 nt withheld, positions 7239-7287]
CCTTTGACGTTGGAGTCCACGTTCTTT
[37 nt withheld, positions 7315-7351]
ACCCTATCTCGGTCTATTCTTTTGATTTATAAGGGATTTTGCCGATTTCGGCCTATTGGTTAAAAAATGA
GCTGATTTAACAAAAATTTAACGCGAATTTTAACAAAATATTAACGTTTACAATTTCCTGATGCGGTATT
TTCTCCTTACGCATCTGTGCGGTATTTCACACCGCATATCGACGGTCGAGGAGAACTTCTAGTATATCCA
CATACCTAATATTATTGCCTTATTAAAAATGGAATCCCAACAATTACATCAAAATCCACATTCTCTTCAA
AATCAATTGTCCTGTACTTCCTTGTTCATGTGTGTTCAAAAACGTTATATTTATAGGATAATTATACTCT
ATTTCTCAACAAGTAATTGGTTGTTTGGCCGAGCGGTCTAAGGCGCCTGATTCAAGAAATATCTTGACCG
CAGTTAACTGTGGGAATACTCAGGTATCGTAAGATGCAAGAGTTCGAATCTCTTAGCAACCATTATTTTT
TTCCTCAACATAACGAGAACACACAGGGGCGCTATCGCACAGAATCAAATTCGATGACTGGAAATTTTTT
GTTAATTTCAGAGGTCGCCTGACGCATATACCTTTTTCAACTGAAAAATTGGGAGAAAAAGGAAAGGTGA
GAGGCCGGAACCGGCTTTTCATATAGAATAGAGAAGCGTTCATGACTAAATGCTTGCATCACAATACTTG
AAGTTGACAATATTATTTAAGGACCTATTGTTTTTTCCAATAGGTGGTTAGCAATCGTCTTACTTTCTAA
CTTTTCTTACCTTTTACATTTCAGCAATATATATATATATTTCAAGGATATACCATTCTAATGTCTGCCC
CTATGTCTGCCCCTAAGAAGATCGTCGTTTTGCCAGGTGACCACGTTGGTCAAGAAATCACAGCCGAAGC
CATTAAGGTTCTTAAAGCTATTTCTGATGTTCGTTCCAATGTCAAGTTCGATTTCGAAAATCATTTAATT
GGTGGTGCTGCTATCGATGCTACAGGTGTCCCACTTCCAGATGAGGCGCTGGAAGCCTCCAAGAAGGTTG
ATGCCGTTTTGTTAGGTGCTGTGGCTGGTCCTAAATGGGGTACCGGTAGTGTTAGACCTGAACAAGGTTT
ACTAAAAATCCGTAAAGAACTTCAATTGTACGCCAACTTAAGACCATGTAACTTTGCATCCGACTCTCTT
TTAGACTTATCTCCAATCAAGCCACAATTTGCTAAAGGTACTGACTTCGTTGTTGTCAGAGAATTAGTGG
GAGGTATTTACTTTGGTAAGAGAAAGGAAGACGATGGTGATGGTGTCGCTTGGGATAGTGAACAATACAC
CGTTCCAGAAGTGCAAAGAATCACAAGAATGGCCGCTTTCATGGCCCTACAACATGAGCCACCATTGCCT
ATTTGGTCCTTGGATAAAGCTAATCTTTTGGCCTCTTCAAGATTATGGAGAAAAACTGTGGAGGAAACCA
TCAAGAACGAATTCCCTACATTGAAGGTTCAACATCAATTGATTGATTCTGCCGCCATGATCCTAGTTAA
GAACCCAACCCACCTAAATGGTATTATAATCACCAGCAACATGTTTGGTGATATCATCTCCGATGAAGCC
TCCGTTATCCCAGGTTCCTTGGGTTTGTTGCCATCTGCGTCCTTGGCCTCTTTGCCAGACAAGAACACCG
CATTTGGTTTGTACGAACCATGCCACGGTTCTGCTCCAGATTTGCCAAAGAATAAGGTTGACCCTATCGC
CACTATCTTGTCTGCTGCAATGATGTTGAAATTGTCATTGAACTTGCCTGAAGAAGGTAAGGCCATTGAA
GATGCAGTTAAAAAGGTTTTGGATGCAGGTATCAGAACTGGTGATTTAGGTGGTTCCAACAGTACCACCG
AAGTCGGTGATGCTGTCGCCGAAGAAGTTAAGAAAATCCTTGCTTAAAAAGATTCTCTTTTTTTATGATA
TTTGTACATAAACTTTATAAATGAAATTCATAATAGAAACGACACGAAATTACAAAATGGAATATGTTCA
TAGGGTAGACGAAACTATATACGCAATCTACATACATTTATCAAGAAGGAGAAAAAGGAGGATAGTAAAG
GAATACAGGTAAGCAAATTGATACTAATGGCTCAACGTGATAAGGAAAAAGAATTGCACTTTAACATTAA
TATTGACAAGGAGGAGGGCACCACACAAAAAGTTAGGTGTAACAGAAAATCATGAAACTACGATTCCTAA
TTTGATATTGGAGGATTTTCTCTAAAAAAAAAAAAATACAACAAATAAAAAACACTCAATGACCTGACCA
TTTGATGGAGTTTAAGTCAATACCTTCTTGAAGCATTTCCCATAATGGTGAAAGTTCCCTCAAGAATTTT
ACTCTGTCAGAAACGGCCTTACGACGTAGTCGATATGGTGCACTCTCAGTACAATCTGCTCTGATGCCGC
ATAGTTAAGCCAGCCCCGACACCCGCCAACACCCGCTGACGCGCCCTGACGGGCTTGTCTGCTCCCGGCA
TCCGCTTACAGACAAGCTGTGACCGTCTCCGGGAGCTGCATGTGTCAGAGGTTTTCACCGTCATCACCGA
AACGCGCGA
