>Addgene plasmid #14345 | pAG425GAL-EYFP-ccdB | addgene partial sequence | sequence record 20922 | 14345 with pRS_marker
GTTAAGGCCGTTTCTGACAGAGTAAAATTCTTGAGGGAACTTTCACCATTATGGGAAATGGTTCAAGAAG
GTATTGACTTAAACTCCATCAAATGGTCAGGTCATTGAGTGTTTTTTATTTGTTGTATTTTTTTTTTTTT
AGAGAAAATCCTCCAATATATAAATTAGGAATCATAGTTTCATGATTTTCTGTTACACCTAACTTTTTGT
GTGGTGCCCTCCTCCTTGTCAATATTAATGTTAAAGTGCAATTCTTTTTCCTTATCACGTTGAGCCATTA
GTATCAATTTGCTTACCTGTATTCCTTTACATCCTCCTTTTTCTCCTTCTTGATAAATGTATGTAGATTG
CGTATATAGTTTCGTCTACCCTATGAACATATTCCATTTTGTAATTTCGTGTCGTTTCTATTATGAATTT
CATTTATAAAGTTTATGTACAAATATCATAAAAAAAGAGAATCTTTTTAAGCAAGGATTTTCTTAACTTC
TTCGGCGACAGCATCACCGACTTCGGTGGTACTGTTGGAACCACCTAAATCACCAGTTCTGATACCTGCA
TCCAAAACCTTTTTAACTGCATCTTCAATGGCCTTACCTTCTTCAGGCAAGTTCAATGACAATTTCAACA
TCATTGCAGCAGACAAGATAGTGGCGATAGGG
