>Addgene plasmid #14345 | pAG425GAL-EYFP-ccdB | addgene partial sequence | sequence record 20923 | 14345 with EXFP-R
TAGCCTTCGGGCATGGCGGACTTGAAGAAGTCGTGCTGCTTCATGTGGTCGGGGTAGCGGGCGAAGCACT
GCAGGCCGTAGCCGAAGGTGGTCACGAGGGTGGGCCAGGGCACGGGCAGCTTGCCGGTGGTGCAGATGAA
CTTCAGGGTCAGCTTGCCGTAGGTGGCATCGCCCTCGCCCTCGCCGGACACGCTGAACTTGTGGCCGTTT
ACGTCGCCGTCCAGCTCGACCAGGATGGGCACCACCCCGGTGAACAGCTCCTCGCCCTTGCTCACCATTT
TGTCCCGGGGGATCCACTAGTTCTAGAATCCGGGGTTTTTTCTCCTTGACGTTAAAGTATAGAGGTATAT
TAACAATTTTTTGTTGATACTTTTATTACATTTGAATAAGAAGTAATACAAACCGAAAATGTTGAAAGTA
TTAGTTAAAGTGGTTATGCAGTTTTTGCATTTATATATCTGTTAATAGATCAAAAATCATCGCTTCCCTG
ATTAATTACCCCAGAAATAAGGCTAAAAAACCAATCGCATTATCATCCTATGGTTGTTAATTTGATTCGT
TCATTTGAAGGTTTGTGGGGC
